>Addgene plasmid #27068 | pGMCKq1-0X1-sspBmyc | depositor full sequence | sequence record 12809 | Author sequence
TTATACATAGTTGCTTAAGCTGCAGGGGACCCTAGAGGTCCCCTTTTTTATTTTAAAAATTTTTTATAAC
CGGTAAGAAGTCCAACACGCCGCTCCTCCCCGATGTTGCGTAGCCGCTTCAAGCTTAAGCAACGGCCCCA
GTGAGTAGCGACTTTGGATCCGGTACCCGCAACGGTCAACCAGCGTCTACGCGTTTCACTGGCCGACATG
TGAGCAAAAGGCCAGCAAAAGGCCAGGAACCGTAAAAAGGCCGCGTTGCTGGCGTTTTTCCATAGGCTCC
GCCCCCCTGACGAGCATCACAAAAATCGACGCTCAAGTCAGAGGTGGCGAAACCCGACAGGACTATAAAG
ATACCAGGCGTTTCCCCCTGGAAGCTCCCTCGTGCGCTCTCCTGTTCCGACCCTGCCGCTTACCGGATAC
CTGTCCGCCTTTCTCCCTTCGGGAAGCGTGGCGCTTTCTCAATGCTCACGCTGTAGGTATCTCAGTTCGG
TGTAGGTCGTTCGCTCCAAGCTGGGCTGTGTGCACGAACCCCCCGTTCAGCCCGACCGCTGCGCCTTATC
CGGTAACTATCGTCTTGAGTCCAACCCGGTAAGACACGACTTATCGCCACTGGCAGCAGCCACTGGTAAC
AGGATTAGCAGAGCGAGGTATGTAGGCGGTGCTACAGAGTTCTTGAAGTGGTGGCCTAACTACGGCTACA
CTAGAAGGACAGTATTTGGTATCTGCGCTCTGCTGAAGCCAGTTACCTTCGGAAAAAGAGTTGGTAGCTC
TTGATCCGGCAAACAAACCACCGCTGGTAGCGGTGGTTTTTTTGTTTGCAAGCAGCAGATTACGCGCAGA
AAAAAAGGATCTCAAGAAGATCCTTTGATCTTTTCTACGGGGTCTGACGCTCAGTGGAACTAGTGAGGTC
TGCCTCGTGAAGAAGGTGTTGCTGACTCATACCAGGCCTGAATCGCCCCATCATCCAGCCAGAAAGTGAG
GGAGCCACGGTTGATGAGAGCTTTGTTGTAGGTGGACCAGTTGGTGATTTTGAACTTTTGCTTTGCCACG
GAACGGTCTGCGTTGTCGGGAAGATGCGTGATCTGATCCTTCAACTCAGCAAAAGTTCGATTTATTCAAC
AAAGCCGCCGTCCCGTCAAGTCAGCGTAATGCTCTGCCAGTGTTACAACCAATTAACCAATTCTGATTAG
AAAAACTCATCGAGCATCAAATGAAACTGCAATTTATTCATATCAGGATTATCAATACCATATTTTTGAA
AAAGCCGTTTCTGTAATGAAGGAGAAAACTCACCGAGGCAGTTCCATAGGATGGCAAGATCCTGGTATCG
GTCTGCGATTCCGACTCGTCCAACATCAATACAACCTATTAATTTCCCCTCGTCAAAAATAAGGTTATCA
AGTGAGAAATCACCATGAGTGACGACTGAATCCGGTGAGAATGGCAAAAGATTATGCATTTCTTTCCAGA
CTTGTTCAACAGGCCAGCCATTACGCTCGTCATCAAAATCACTCGCATCAACCAAACCGTTATTCATTCG
TGATTGCGCCTGAGCGAGACGAAATACGCGATCGCTGTTAAAAGGACAATTACAAACAGGAATCGAATGC
AACCGGCGCAGGAACACTGCCAGCGCATCAACAATATTTTCACCTGAATCAGGATATTCTTCTAATACCT
GGAATGCTGTTTTCCCGGGGATCGCAGTGGTGAGTAACCATGCATCATCAGGAGTACGGATAAAATGCTT
GATGGTCGGAAGAGGCATAAATTCCGTCAGCCAGTTTAGTCTGACCATCTCATCTGTAACATCATTGGCA
ACGCTACCTTTGCCATGTTTCAGAAACAACTCTGGCGCATGGGGCTTCCCATACAAGCGATAGATTGTCG
CACCTGATTGCCCGACATTATCGCGAGCCCATTTATACCCATATAAATCAGCATCCATGTTGGAATTTAA
TCGCGGCCTCGAGCAAGACGTTTCCCGTTGAATATGGCTCATAACACCCCTTGTATTACTGTTTATGTAA
GCAGACAGTTTTATTGTTCATGATGATATATTTTTATCTTGTGCAATGTAACATCAGAGATTTTGAGACA
CAACGTCGCTTTGTTGCTAGCTGGCGGGAACGGCAATGCTCCTGGCGGCGGCGGGGCTGGTGCCCAGGTC
TCCGCACAGAGCGGCGGTGCTGGCGCTCGCGGCCAGGCGTGGTTCTTCGCGTACTGACAAGAAACCCCCC
TCTTTAGGACTCAGTGTCCTTGGGAGGGGGGCTTTTTGCGTTTCAGGAGGTCTTGGCCAGCTTGGACATC
GCCTCAGCGATAGCCTCGTCGCGGGCCTCAGACGCCATCTGGTACTTCATCGCCATCCTAGGAGTCGTGT
GACCGAGACGGGCCATCAGCTCCTTGGTCGTCGCACCTGCCTGAGCGGCGAACGTAGCGCCGACAGCGCG
GAGGTCGTGGATGCGGAGTTCCGGCCGACCGATCTTGGCGTAGCCACGCTTCAGCGACTTGGTGAACGCG
GACTTCGACAGCCGGTTGCCCTGCGTCGTGGTCACCAGGAATGCCTCGGGGCCCTTGTTCATCTTCGTAC
GGTCCTTCATGTGCGCTCGGATCATCTCCGCGACGTGAGGCGGAACCGTCACAGGACGCTTCGACCGGAC
GGTCTTGGCGTTGCCAACGACGATCTTGTTCCCCACGCGGGAAGCGCCACGGCGCACCCGGAGCTTCATC
GTCATGCCGTCGTCCACGATGTCCTTGCGGCGAAGCTCGATCAGCTCTCCGAACCGGAGGCTCGTCCACG
CCAGGATGTATGCCGCGATCCGGTAGTGCTCGAAGATCTCAGCGGCGACGATGTCCAGCTCCTCAGGCGT
CAGCGCCTCTACGTCGCGCTCATCGGCTGCCTTCTGCTCGATCCGGCACGGGTTCTCTGCGATCAGCTTG
TCCTCGACCGCTGTGTTCATCACCGCCCGGAGGACGTTGTAGGCATGCCGGCGGGCAGTCGGGTGCTTCC
TACCCATCCCGGCCCACCACGCACGCACCAGAGCTGGCGTCATCTCTGTGACCGCCACTTCACCTAGCAC
CGGGTAGATGCGGCGCTCCGCGTGCCCGCTGTACAGATCCCTGGTGCCGTCTGCGAGGTCGCGCTCCACG
AGCCACTTCCGGGTGTACTCCTCCAGCGTGATGGCGCTGGCGGCTGCCTTCTTCGCCCGGTCCTGTGGAG
GGGTCCAGGTCTCCATCTCGATGAGCCGCTTCTCGCCCGCGAGCCAGGCTTCGGCGTCCATCTTGTTGTC
GTAGGTCTGCAGCGCGTAGTACCTCACACCGTCCTGCGGGTTGACGTATGAGGCTTGGATCCTCCCGCTG
CGCTGAGTCTTCAGCGATCCCCATCCGCGACGTGCCAACTAGGTCTCCTCTCGTCGTGAACAAGGCTACC
GGGTTGCAACTCCTGTGCAACTCTCAGGCTTCAACGCGCTTCTACGACCTGCAATTTCTTTCCACTTAGA
GGATGCAGCCGAGAGGGGGTAAAAACCTATCTTGACCGGCCCATATATGTGGTCGGCAGACACCCATTCT
TCCAAACTAGCTACGCGGGTTCGATTCCCGTCGCCCGCTCCGCTGGTCAGAGGGTGTTTTCGCCCTCTGG
CCATTTTTCTTTCCAGGGGTCTGCAACTCTTGTGCGACTCTTCTGACCTGGGCATACGCGGTTGCAACGC
ATCCCTGATCTGGCTACTTTCGATGCTGACAAACGAATAGAGCCCCCCGCCTGCGCGAACAGACGAGGGG
CATTCACACCAGATTGGAGCTGGTGCAGTGAAGAGAATAGACCGGGACAAGGTTGCACCGGGAGTTGCAG
CGGTCGGAACCCTCGCCGTCGGCGGGCTGGCGTTCGCCCTGTCGTTCACGGCTCTAGCTGATCACCGCGG
CCATGATGGCCGGACAAACAACAGATAAAACGAAAGGCCCAGTCTTTCGACTGAGCCTTTCGTTTTATTT
GATGCCTGGCAGTCGATCGTACGCTAGTTAACTACGTCGACATCGATTTAATTAATATGCATCAATTGAT
TTAAATACTAGTGTTAACTATTTAATTGGGGACCCTAGAGGTCCCCTTTTTTATTTTAAAAATTTTTTCN
AAGGGGACCTCTAGGGTCCCCAGCTGGCTAGCGAGTCATGAGGTNACCATGTTCTTTCCTGCGTTATCCC
CTGATTCTGTGGATAACCGTATTACCGCCTTTGAGTGAGCTGATACCAGCGGATAACAATTTCACACAGG
AAACAGCTATGACCATGATTACGCCAAGCTATCAACTTTGTATAGAAAAGTTGAATTCAAGTTTGTACAA
AAAAGCAGGCTACCAGGCCTAGATCTGGGGACCCTAGAGGTCCCCTTTTTTATTTTAAAAATTTTTTCAC
GTGCCAGCCGATTGGACTAGAAATATTGGATCGTCGGCACCGTCACGGCCGTGGGAGGCGGCACGATCCG
CGACGTGATGATCGGCCGCATCCCCACGGTGCTGCGCAGTGAGCTCTACGCCATCCCGGCGTTGATCTGT
GCGTTCGCACGCACAGGCCCGGTGTGAGAAGGGTCTCTGACGAGCGGGAGAACTCCCTATCAGTGATAGA
GTTTGTCCTCCCTATCAGTGATAGATAGGCTCTGGGAGTACCCGTGTGTACGACCAGCACGGCATACATC
ATTTCGACGCCGAGAGATTCGCCGCCCGAAATGAGCACGATCCGCATGCACCCAGCTTTCTTGTACAAAG
TGGGCTCGAGGCATGCGAAGGAGATATACAT
[495 nt withheld, positions 4792-5286]
TAATAGCAACTTTA
Features (pLannotate 1.2.2; 16 found; start..end, strand, type, name):
    267..855     -  rep_origin     ori: high-copy-number ColE1/pMB1/pBR322/pUC origin of replication
    903..1046    -  CDS            TRA2_ECOLX (fragment): Protein predicted: Swiss-Prot protein existence level 4. Required for transposition of transposon Tn903. From Escherichia coli.
   1187..2002    -  CDS            KanR: aminoglycoside phosphotransferase; aph(3')-Ia; confers resistance to kanamycin in bacteria or G418 (Geneticin®) in eukaryotes
   2120..2224    +  CDS            32 (fragment): VG32_BPML5 - Protein predicted: Swiss-Prot protein existence level 4. From Mycobacterium phage L5 (Mycobacteriophage L5).
   2286..3398    -  CDS            33: VINT_BPML5 - Also known as int. Protein inferred from homology: Swiss-Prot protein existence level 3. Integrase is necessary for integration of the phage into the host genome by site-specific recombination. From Mycobacterium phage L5 (Mycobacteriophage L5).
   3811..3912    +  CDS            34.1 (fragment): VG341_BPMD2 - Protein predicted: Swiss-Prot protein existence level 4. Putative excisionase. From Mycobacterium phage D29 (Mycobacteriophage D29).
   3945..3991    -  terminator     rrnB T1 terminator: transcription terminator T1 from the E. coli rrnB gene
   4178..4243    +  rep_origin     RSF ori (fragment): Plasmids containing the RSF 1030 origin of replication can be propagated in E. coli cells that contain additional plasmids with compatible origins.
   4303..4323    +  protein_bind   attB4: mutant version of attB; core recombination site for the Gateway® BP reaction BP Clonase™
   4328..4348    +  protein_bind   attB1: mutant version of attB; core recombination site for the Gateway® BP reaction BP Clonase™
   4440..4544    +  CDS            Y4104_STRCO (fragment): Protein inferred from homology: Swiss-Prot protein existence level 3. From Streptomyces coelicolor (strain ATCC BAA-471 / A3(2) / M145).
   4602..4621    +  promoter       tight TRE promoter (fragment): Tet-responsive promoter PTight, consisting of seven tet operator sequences followed by the minimal CMV promoter
   4628..4645    +  promoter       tight TRE promoter (fragment): Tet-responsive promoter PTight, consisting of seven tet operator sequences followed by the minimal CMV promoter
   4743..4763    -  protein_bind   attB2: mutant version of attB; core recombination site for the Gateway® BP reaction BP Clonase™
   4792..5286    +  CDS            sspB (sequence withheld): SSPB_ECOLI - Experimental evidence at protein level: Swiss-Prot protein existence level 1. Also stimulates degradation of the N-terminus of RseA (residues 1-108, alone or in complex with sigma-E) by ClpX-ClpP in a non-ssrA-mediated fashion. From Escherichia coli (strain K12).
   5293..13      -  protein_bind   attB3 (across the origin): mutant version of attB; core recombination site for the Gateway® BP reaction BP Clonase™
