[The description below was written by a language model from this plasmid's Addgene catalogue record and pLannotate feature annotations shown in this document.]
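Description:
pGMCKq1-0X1-sspBmyc is a kanamycin-selected E. coli–mycobacteria shuttle plasmid built on the pDE43-MCKq1 backbone and catalogued as a bacterial expression vector. It is propagated in E. coli through a ColE1/pMB1-type origin. The feature annotation calls this origin high-copy, although the catalogue lists the plasmid as low copy. Selection is by an aph(3')-Ia kanamycin resistance gene flanked by a Tn903 remnant. No mycobacterial replication origin is annotated. Instead the plasmid carries the mycobacteriophage L5 integrase gene with neighbouring phage sequences, an arrangement normally used to insert a plasmid in single copy at the chromosomal L5 attachment site of mycobacteria.

The payload is a synthetic PmyctetO-sspB cassette. The sspB coding sequence from E. coli encodes the adaptor protein that delivers ssrA-type tagged substrates to the ClpXP protease. Upstream of it lie two short matches to tet operator sequence, annotated as fragments of a TRE promoter. These are consistent with the tetO-bearing mycobacterial promoter named in the insert field, which would be regulated by a Tet repressor. No repressor gene is annotated on this plasmid, so it would presumably have to be supplied separately. The promoter and gene segments are bounded by attB4, attB1, attB2 and attB3 sites, indicating assembly by multisite Gateway recombination even though the catalogue records restriction cloning. An rrnB T1 terminator sits upstream of the cassette.

The associated publication describes controlled proteolysis in mycobacteria, where regulated SspB expression triggers degradation of tagged target proteins such as the RNA polymerase beta subunit. The deposited sequence is 5,300 nt, shorter than the sum of the listed backbone and insert sizes; the record does not explain this difference.
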