Addgene plasmid #27068: pGMCKq1-0X1-sspBmyc
Depositing lab: Dirk Schnappinger. Depositing organization: Cornell University. Publication: Protein inactivation in mycobacteria by controlled proteolysis and its application to deplete the beta subunit of RNA polymerase. Kim JH, Wei JR, Wallach JB, Robbins RS, Rubin EJ, Schnappinger D. Nucleic Acids Res. 2011 Mar;39(6):2210-20. doi: 10.1093/nar/gkq1149 PubMed 21075796.
Backbone
  Vector backbone: pDE43-MCKq1
  Backbone size w/o insert (bp): 5993
  Vector type: Bacterial Expression
Growth in bacteria
  Bacterial resistance: Kanamycin, 50 μg/mL
  Growth temperature: 37°C
  Growth strain: DH5alpha
  Copy number: Low Copy
Gene/Insert
  Gene/Insert name: PmyctetO-sspB
  Species: synthetic gene
  Insert size (bp): 855
  Entrez Gene: sspB (a.k.a. b3228, ECK3217)
  Cloning method: Restriction Enzyme
  Sequencing primers: 5′ n/a
Terms and licenses: Academic/Nonprofit Terms; Industry Terms: Not Available to Industry
How to cite: pGMCKq1-0X1-sspBmyc was a gift from Dirk Schnappinger (Addgene plasmid # 27068 ; http://n2t.net/addgene:27068 ; RRID:Addgene_27068)
