>Addgene plasmid #27068 | pGMCKq1-0X1-sspBmyc | addgene partial sequence | sequence record 33328 | 27068 with M13pUC-rev
GCTATCAACTTTGTATAGAAAAGTTGAATTCAAGTTTGTACAAAAAAGCAGGCTACCAGGCCTAGATCTG
GGGACCCTAGAGGTCCCCTTTTTTATTTTAAAAATTTTTTCACGTGCCAGCCGATTGGACTAGAAATATT
GGATCGTCGGCACCGTCACGGCCGTGGGAGGCGGCACGATCCGCGACGTGATGATCGGCCGCATCCCCAC
GGTGCTGCGCAGTGAGCTCTACGCCATCCCGGCGTTGATCTGTGCGTTCGCACGCACAGGCCCGGTGTGA
GAAGGGTCTCTGACGAGCGGGAGAACTCCCTATCAGTGATAGAGTTTGTCCTCCCTATCAGTGATAGATA
GGCTCTGGGAGTACCCGTGTGTACGACCAGCACGGCATACATCATTTCGACGCCGAGAGATTCGCCGCCC
GAAATGAGCACGATCCGCATGCACCCAGCTTTCTTGTACAAAGTGGGCTCGAGGCATGCGAAGGAGATAT
ACAT
[453 nt withheld, positions 495-947]
